Addgene plasmid #113379: rs214-major
Purpose: evaluate FOXA1 DIV motif enhancer activity in SNP rs2149943 major allele (C)
Depositing lab: Ralf Jauch. Depositing organization: Guangzhou Institute of Biomedicine and Health (GIBH), Chinese Academy of Sciences. Publication: DNA-mediated dimerization on a compact sequence signature controls enhancer engagement and regulation by FOXA1. Wang X, Srivastava Y, Jankowski A, Malik V, Wei Y, Del Rosario RC, Cojocaru V, Prabhakar S, Jauch R. Nucleic Acids Res. 2018 Jun 20;46(11):5470-5486. doi: 10.1093/nar/gky259. PubMed 29669022.
Backbone
  Vector backbone: pGL4-TK
  Backbone manufacturer: Promega
  Vector type: Luciferase
Growth in bacteria
  Bacterial resistance: Ampicillin, 100 μg/mL
  Growth temperature: 37°C
  Growth strain: DH5alpha
  Copy number: High Copy
Gene/Insert
  Gene/Insert name: rs2149943 major allele
  Species: H. sapiens (human)
  Cloning method: Restriction Enzyme; 5′ cloning site KpnI (unknown if destroyed); 3′ cloning site EcoRV (unknown if destroyed)
Terms and licenses: Academic/Nonprofit Terms; Industry Terms: Not Available to Industry
How to cite: rs214-major was a gift from Ralf Jauch (Addgene plasmid # 113379 ; http://n2t.net/addgene:113379 ; RRID:Addgene_113379)
