[The description below was written by a language model from this plasmid's Addgene catalogue record and pLannotate feature annotations shown in this document.]
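Description:
rs214-major is a firefly luciferase reporter plasmid built on the pGL4-TK backbone (Promega) and designed to test enhancer activity of a human genomic fragment surrounding the SNP rs2149943, here carrying the major (C) allele. The fragment contains a FOXA1 DIV motif, a compact sequence signature on which FOXA1 dimerizes, and was inserted by restriction cloning between KpnI and EcoRV. The insert itself is not annotated in the feature table. The sequenced record is 5,502 nt, and the unannotated stretch between the upstream pause site and the start of the promoter is the likely location of the cloned element, although the record does not give its coordinates or length.

The reporter unit consists of the herpes simplex virus thymidine kinase promoter, a modest constitutive promoter that gives a baseline against which enhancer effects can be measured. It drives the synthetic luc2 firefly luciferase coding sequence, which is followed by an SV40 polyadenylation signal. Upstream of the cloning region, a synthetic poly(A) signal and an RNA polymerase II transcriptional pause site from the human α2 globin gene limit read-through from the backbone, reducing spurious luciferase background. Short annotated fragments of SV40 large T antigen and a tetracycline resistance gene appear to be nonfunctional backbone remnants. The plasmid is propagated in E. coli through a high-copy ColE1/pUC-type origin and selected with ampicillin via the β-lactamase gene.

The construct is intended for transfection-based luciferase assays measuring how the FOXA1 DIV motif in the major-allele context influences transcription. The name suggests comparison with a minor-allele counterpart, though the record does not describe one.
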