Features (pLannotate 1.2.2; 10 found; start..end, strand, type, name):
      1..752     +  promoter       HSV TK promoter: herpes simplex virus thymidine kinase promoter
    788..2440    +  CDS            luciferase: firefly luciferase synthetic luc2 version of the luciferase gene
   2484..2605    -  polyA_signal   SV40 poly(A) signal: SV40 polyadenylation signal
   2628..2696    -  CDS            large T antigen (fragment): large T antigen from SV40 (simian virus 40)
   2712..2844    +  CDS            TcR (fragment): tetracycline efflux protein; tet; confers resistance to tetracycline
   3024..3612    -  rep_origin     ori: high-copy-number ColE1/pMB1/pBR322/pUC origin of replication
   3812..4672    -  CDS            AmpR: β-lactamase confers resistance to ampicillin, carbenicillin, and related antibiotics
   4673..4714    -  promoter       AmpR promoter (fragment): bla
   4777..4825    +  polyA_signal   poly(A) signal: synthetic polyadenylation signal
   4839..4930    +  misc_feature   pause site: RNA polymerase II transcriptional pause signal from the human α2 globin gene
>Addgene plasmid #113379 | rs214-major | addgene full sequence | sequence record 221922 | Addgene NGS Result
AATGAGTCTTCGGACCTCGCGGGGGCCGCTTAAGCGGTGGTTAGGGTTTGTCTGACGCGGGGGGAGGGGG
AAGGAACGAAACACTCTCATTCGGAGGCGGCTCGGGGTTTGGTCTTGGTGGCCACGGGCACGCAGAAGAG
CGCCGCGATCCTCTTAAGCACCCCCCCGCCCTCCGTGGAGGCGGGGGTTTGGTCGGCGGGTGGTAACTGG
CGGGCCGCTGACTCGGGCGGGTCGCGCGCCCCAGAGTGTGACCTTTTCGGTCTGCTCGCAGACCCCCGGG
CGGCGCCGCCGCGGCGGCGACGGGCTCGCTGGGTCCTAGGCTCCATGGGGACCGTATACGTGGACAGGCT
CTGGAGCATCCGCACGACTGCGGTGATATTACCGGAGACCTTCTGCGGGACGAGCCGGGTCACGCGGCTG
ACGCGGAGCGTCCGTTGGGCGACAAACACCAGGACGGGGCACAGGTACACTATCTTGTCACCCGGAGGCG
CGAGGGACTGCAGGAGCTTCAGGGAGTGGCGCAGCTGCTTCATCCCCGTGGCCCGTTGCTCGCGTTTGCT
GGCGGTGTCCCCGGAAGAAATATATTTGCATGTCTTTAGTTCTATGATGACACAAACCCCGCCCAGCGTC
TTGTCATTGGCGAATTCGAACACGCAGATGCAGTCGGGGCGGCGCGGTCCCAGGTCCACTTCGCATATTA
AGGTGACGCGTGTGGCCTCGAACACCGAGCGACCCTGCAGCGACCCGCTTAAAAGCTTGGCAATCCGGTA
CTGTTGGTAAAGCCACCATGGAAGATGCCAAAAACATTAAGAAGGGCCCAGCGCCATTCTACCCACTCGA
AGACGGGACCGCCGGCGAGCAGCTGCACAAAGCCATGAAGCGCTACGCCCTGGTGCCCGGCACCATCGCC
TTTACCGACGCACATATCGAGGTGGACATTACCTACGCCGAGTACTTCGAGATGAGCGTTCGGCTGGCAG
AAGCTATGAAGCGCTATGGGCTGAATACAAACCATCGGATCGTGGTGTGCAGCGAGAATAGCTTGCAGTT
CTTCATGCCCGTGTTGGGTGCCCTGTTCATCGGTGTGGCTGTGGCCCCAGCTAACGACATCTACAACGAG
CGCGAGCTGCTGAACAGCATGGGCATCAGCCAGCCCACCGTCGTATTCGTGAGCAAGAAAGGGCTGCAAA
AGATCCTCAACGTGCAAAAGAAGCTACCGATCATACAAAAGATCATCATCATGGATAGCAAGACCGACTA
CCAGGGCTTCCAAAGCATGTACACCTTCGTGACTTCCCATTTGCCACCCGGCTTCAACGAGTACGACTTC
GTGCCCGAGAGCTTCGACCGGGACAAAACCATCGCCCTGATCATGAACAGTAGTGGCAGTACCGGATTGC
CCAAGGGCGTAGCCCTACCGCACCGCACCGCTTGTGTCCGATTCAGTCATGCCCGCGACCCCATCTTCGG
CAACCAGATCATCCCCGACACCGCTATCCTCAGCGTGGTGCCATTTCACCACGGCTTCGGCATGTTCACC
ACGCTGGGCTACTTGATCTGCGGCTTTCGGGTCGTGCTCATGTACCGCTTCGAGGAGGAGCTATTCTTGC
GCAGCTTGCAAGACTATAAGATTCAATCTGCCCTGCTGGTGCCCACACTATTTAGCTTCTTCGCTAAGAG
CACTCTCATCGACAAGTACGACCTAAGCAACTTGCACGAGATCGCCAGCGGCGGGGCGCCGCTCAGCAAG
GAGGTAGGTGAGGCCGTGGCCAAACGCTTCCACCTACCAGGCATCCGCCAGGGCTACGGCCTGACAGAAA
CAACCAGCGCCATTCTGATCACCCCCGAAGGGGACGACAAGCCTGGCGCAGTAGGCAAGGTGGTGCCCTT
CTTCGAGGCTAAGGTGGTGGACTTGGACACCGGTAAGACACTGGGTGTGAACCAGCGCGGCGAGCTGTGC
GTCCGTGGCCCCATGATCATGAGCGGCTACGTTAACAACCCCGAGGCTACAAACGCTCTCATCGACAAGG
ACGGCTGGCTGCACAGCGGCGACATCGCCTACTGGGACGAGGACGAGCACTTCTTCATCGTGGACCGGCT
GAAGAGCCTGATCAAATACAAGGGCTACCAGGTAGCCCCAGCCGAACTGGAGAGCATCCTGCTGCAACAC
CCCAACATCTTCGACGCCGGGGTCGCCGGCCTGCCCGACGACGATGCCGGCGAGCTGCCCGCCGCAGTCG
TCGTGCTGGAACACGGTAAAACCATGACCGAGAAGGAGATCGTGGACTATGTGGCCAGCCAGGTTACAAC
CGCCAAGAAGCTGCGCGGTGGTGTTGTGTTCGTGGACGAGGTGCCTAAAGGACTGACCGGCAAGTTGGAC
GCCCGCAAGATCCGCGAGATTCTCATTAAGGCCAAGAAGGGCGGCAAGATCGCCGTGTAATAATTCTAGA
GTCGGGGCGGCCGGCCGCTTCGAGCAGACATGATAAGATACATTGATGAGTTTGGACAAACCACAACTAG
AATGCAGTGAAAAAAATGCTTTATTTGTGAAATTTGTGATGCTATTGCTTTATTTGTAACCATTATAAGC
TGCAATAAACAAGTTAACAACAACAATTGCATTCATTTTATGTTTCAGGTTCAGGGGGAGGTGTGGGAGG
TTTTTTAAAGCAAGTAAAACCTCTACAAATGTGGTAAAATCGATAAGGATCCGTCGACCGATGCCCTTGA
GAGCCTTCAACCCAGTCAGCTCCTTCCGGTGGGCGCGGGGCATGACTATCGTCGCCGCACTTATGACTGT
CTTCTTTATCATGCAACTCGTAGGACAGGTGCCGGCAGCGCTCTTCCGCTTCCTCGCTCACTGACTCGCT
GCGCTCGGTCGTTCGGCTGCGGCGAGCGGTATCAGCTCACTCAAAGGCGGTAATACGGTTATCCACAGAA
TCAGGGGATAACGCAGGAAAGAACATGTGAGCAAAAGGCCAGCAAAAGGCCAGGAACCGTAAAAAGGCCG
CGTTGCTGGCGTTTTTCCATAGGCTCCGCCCCCCTGACGAGCATCACAAAAATCGACGCTCAAGTCAGAG
GTGGCGAAACCCGACAGGACTATAAAGATACCAGGCGTTTCCCCCTGGAAGCTCCCTCGTGCGCTCTCCT
GTTCCGACCCTGCCGCTTACCGGATACCTGTCCGCCTTTCTCCCTTCGGGAAGCGTGGCGCTTTCTCATA
GCTCACGCTGTAGGTATCTCAGTTCGGTGTAGGTCGTTCGCTCCAAGCTGGGCTGTGTGCACGAACCCCC
CGTTCAGCCCGACCGCTGCGCCTTATCCGGTAACTATCGTCTTGAGTCCAACCCGGTAAGACACGACTTA
TCGCCACTGGCAGCAGCCACTGGTAACAGGATTAGCAGAGCGAGGTATGTAGGCGGTGCTACAGAGTTCT
TGAAGTGGTGGCCTAACTACGGCTACACTAGAAGAACAGTATTTGGTATCTGCGCTCTGCTGAAGCCAGT
TACCTTCGGAAAAAGAGTTGGTAGCTCTTGATCCGGCAAACAAACCACCGCTGGTAGCGGTGGTTTTTTT
GTTTGCAAGCAGCAGATTACGCGCAGAAAAAAAGGATCTCAAGAAGATCCTTTGATCTTTTCTACGGGGT
CTGACGCTCAGTGGAACGAAAACTCACGTTAAGGGATTTTGGTCATGAGATTATCAAAAAGGATCTTCAC
CTAGATCCTTTTAAATTAAAAATGAAGTTTTAAATCAATCTAAAGTATATATGAGTAAACTTGGTCTGAC
AGCGGCCGCAAATGCTAAACCACTGCAGTGGTTACCAGTGCTTGATCAGTGAGGCACCGATCTCAGCGAT
CTGCCTATTTCGTTCGTCCATAGTGGCCTGACTCCCCGTCGTGTAGATCACTACGATTCGTGAGGGCTTA
CCATCAGGCCCCAGCGCAGCAATGATGCCGCGAGAGCCGCGTTCACCGGCCCCCGATTTGTCAGCAATGA
ACCAGCCAGCAGGGAGGGCCGAGCGAAGAAGTGGTCCTGCTACTTTGTCCGCCTCCATCCAGTCTATGAG
CTGCTGTCGTGATGCTAGAGTAAGAAGTTCGCCAGTGAGTAGTTTCCGAAGAGTTGTGGCCATTGCTACT
GGCATCGTGGTATCACGCTCGTCGTTCGGTATGGCTTCGTTCAACTCTGGTTCCCAGCGGTCAAGCCGGG
TCACATGATCACCCATATTATGAAGAAATGCAGTCAGCTCCTTAGGGCCTCCGATCGTTGTCAGAAGTAA
GTTGGCCGCGGTGTTGTCGCTCATGGTAATGGCAGCACTACACAATTCTCTTACCGTCATGCCATCCGTA
AGATGCTTTTCCGTGACCGGCGAGTACTCAACCAAGTCGTTTTGTGAGTAGTGTATACGGCGACCAAGCT
GCTCTTGCCCGGCGTCTATACGGGACAACACCGCGCCACATAGCAGTACTTTGAAAGTGCTCATCATCGG
GAATCGTTCTTCGGGGCGGAAAGACTCAAGGATCTTGCCGCTATTGAGATCCAGTTCGATATAGCCCACT
CTTGCACCCAGTTGATCTTCAGCATCTTTTACTTTCACCAGCGTTTCGGGGTGTGCAAAAACAGGCAAGC
AAAATGCCGCAAAGAAGGGAATGAGTGCGACACGAAAATGTTGGATGCTCATACTCGTCCTTTTTCAATA
TTATTGAAGCATTTATCAGGGTTACTAGTACGTCTCTCAAGGATAAGTAAGTAATATTAAGGTACGGGAG
GTATTGGACAGGCCGCAATAAAATATCTTTATTTTCATTACATCTGTGTGTTGGTTTTTTGTGTGAATCG
ATAGTACTAACATACGCTCTCCATCAAAACAAAACGAAACAAAACAAACTAGCAAAATAGGCTGTCCCCA
GTGCAAGTGCAGGTGCCAGAACATTTCTCTGGCCTAACTGGCCGGTACCCCGGGATCAAGAACAGCTGCA
CACAAAAAGTCAGCTATAAGTATTGATGACATTAATGAATGAATGAACCAATAAGTGACTAAGCTGGCCC
TTTCATTTACTAGCTTTATGATGTTGAGTAACTTATTACCTTTTCTAAATTCAAGTACCTCTTCTGTACA
GTTTTGTGAATGAAATAAATGCCATAGTACAGGGCCTGTAATATGTTTACTGAGTGCCCAGTAAATATTA
GTTCATAGAATTTAGAGAGAGGGAGACAGGTGGCAAAAGAGGGAGGGGGATAGAGAAAATAAAGCAAAAC
AAAGCTACCCATCCAATATTTCCATTTTGGTGAGTGGCCCTCCCTCGTTTTAGACTCACTGTCACAAACA
GGAAGCCAAACAAAACAAAATCAACAAAAGCAAATTTTAAACTTTTGATTCTCCTTCCAGGAAAACAATA
AAATCAAGAGAATGAAGCCGATACTGAAAAATTATAATTTAGACTTTTATTTTATAGAATTAAGTATCCA
TCAGTCTGTTTATGAATTTTGCTTTACCACGCTGATCGATTA
