>Addgene plasmid #113379 | rs214-major | depositor partial sequence | sequence record 221923 | rs214-major sequence 8 bps
CAGTAAAT
